Addgene plasmid #171241: Flag-M4-AR-S81A
Purpose: Mammalian expression of 3xFlag-tagged human androgen receptor phosphorylation mutant: AR-Ser81Ala (AR-S81A)
Depositing lab: Steven Balk. Depositing organization: Beth Israel Deaconess Medical Center. Publication: Androgen receptor serine 81 phosphorylation mediates chromatin binding and transcriptional activation. Chen S, Gulla S, Cai C, Balk SP. J Biol Chem. 2012 Mar 9;287(11):8571-83. doi: 10.1074/jbc.M111.325290. Epub 2012 Jan 24. PubMed 22275373.
Backbone
  Vector backbone: p3XFLAG-CMV-10
  Backbone manufacturer: Sigma-Aldrich
  Backbone size w/o insert (bp): 6400
  Vector type: Mammalian Expression
  Selectable markers: Neomycin (select with G418)
Growth in bacteria
  Bacterial resistance: Ampicillin, 100 μg/mL
  Growth temperature: 37°C
  Growth strain: DH5alpha
  Copy number: High Copy
Gene/Insert
  Gene/Insert name: 3xFlag-tagged human androgen receptor Ser81Ala mutant (alt name: Flag-AR-S81A)
  Species: H. sapiens (human)
  Insert size (bp): 3000
  Mutation: AR-Ser81Ala (AR-S81A)
  Entrez Gene: AR (a.k.a. AIS, AR8, DHTR, HUMARA, HYSP1, KD, NR3C4, SBMA, SMAX1, TFM)
  Promoter: CMV
  Tag / fusion protein: Flag (N terminal on backbone)
  Cloning method: Restriction Enzyme; 5′ cloning site BamHI (unknown if destroyed); 3′ cloning site NotI (unknown if destroyed)
  Sequencing primers: 5′ CMV_fwd_primer
Terms and licenses: Academic/Nonprofit Terms; Industry Terms: Not Available to Industry
Depositor comments: Mutation in Flag-tagged AR Ser-Pro phosphorylation site, and the exact amino acid residue position and composition may slightly vary based on human AR versions. Two XmaI sites on the vector backbone and one EcoRI site at the 3'UTR of AR cDNA were deleted by DNA mutagenesis.
How to cite: Flag-M4-AR-S81A was a gift from Steven Balk (Addgene plasmid # 171241 ; http://n2t.net/addgene:171241 ; RRID:Addgene_171241)
