[The description below was written by a language model from this plasmid's Addgene catalogue record and pLannotate feature annotations shown in this document.]
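Description:
Flag-M4-AR-S81A is a mammalian expression plasmid built on the commercial p3XFLAG-CMV-10 backbone, carrying a human androgen receptor (AR) cDNA in which serine 81, a Ser-Pro phosphorylation site, is replaced by alanine. The sequenced plasmid is about 9.3 kb. It is maintained in E. coli through a high-copy ColE1/pUC-type origin with ampicillin resistance (AmpR under its own bla promoter), and it also contains an f1 origin for single-stranded DNA production. For selection in mammalian cells, an SV40 enhancer/early promoter drives a neomycin phosphotransferase gene terminated by an SV40 polyadenylation signal, allowing G418 selection. The ble gene and the short str, large T antigen, CloDF13, lacZα and lacI fragments in the annotation appear to be backbone remnants flanking these cassettes rather than functional additions.

The expression cassette consists of the CMV immediate-early enhancer and promoter, a backbone-encoded N-terminal 3xFLAG epitope with an enterokinase cleavage site, the AR coding sequence of roughly 2.8 kb, and a human growth hormone polyadenylation signal. The insert was cloned between BamHI and NotI and retains some AR 3′ untranslated sequence. The depositor notes that two XmaI sites in the backbone and one EcoRI site in the AR 3′UTR were removed by mutagenesis, and that residue numbering may shift slightly between human AR reference versions.

Because alanine cannot be phosphorylated, the construct gives a FLAG-detectable AR that is phospho-deficient at this site. It is suited to comparison with wild-type AR in transient or stable transfections, and the associated work concerns the role of serine 81 phosphorylation in AR chromatin binding and transcriptional activation.
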