Features (pLannotate 1.2.2; 22 found; start..end, strand, type, name):
      4..158     -  CDS            lacZα (fragment): LacZα fragment of β-galactosidase; lacZ fragment
    318..697     +  enhancer       CMV enhancer: human cytomegalovirus immediate early enhancer
    699..898     +  promoter       CMV promoter: human cytomegalovirus (CMV) immediate early promoter
    931..996     +  CDS            3xFLAG: three tandem FLAG® epitope tags, followed by an enterokinase cleavage site
   1012..3768    +  CDS            AR: ANDR_HUMAN - Also known as DHTR, NR3C4. Experimental evidence at protein level: Swiss-Prot protein existence level 1. [Isoform 4]: Lacks the C-terminal ligand-binding domain and may therefore constitutively activate the transcription of a specific set of genes independently of steroid hormones. From Homo sapiens (Human).
   4082..4704    +  polyA_signal   hGH poly(A) signal: human growth hormone polyadenylation signal
   4746..5043    +  promoter       SV40 promoter: SV40 enhancer and early promoter
   5097..5888    +  CDS            neo: KKA2_KLEPN - Also known as kan, nptII. Experimental evidence at protein level: Swiss-Prot protein existence level 1. Resistance to kanamycin, neomycin, paromomycin, ribostamycin, butirosin and gentamicin B. From Klebsiella pneumoniae.
   5912..6289    +  CDS            ble: BLE_KLEPN - Experimental evidence at protein level: Swiss-Prot protein existence level 1. Binding protein with a strong affinity to the bleomycin family of antibiotics. Binds to CL990; an antimitotic-antibiotic compound. From Klebsiella pneumoniae.
   6331..6390    +  CDS            str (fragment): STR_KLEPN - Protein inferred from homology: Swiss-Prot protein existence level 3. The aminoglycoside phosphotransferases achieve inactivation of their antibiotic substrates by phosphorylation. From Klebsiella pneumoniae.
   6413..6436    -  rep_origin     CloDF13 ori (fragment): Plasmids containing the CloDF13 (CDF) origin of replication can be propagated in E. coli cells that contain additional plasmids with compatible origins.
   6437..6520    +  CDS            large T antigen (fragment): large T antigen from SV40 (simian virus 40)
   6543..6677    +  polyA_signal   SV40 poly(A) signal: SV40 polyadenylation signal
   6683..6701    -  promoter       T7 promoter: promoter for bacteriophage T7 RNA polymerase
   6739..6755    -  protein_bind   lac operator: The lac repressor binds to the lac operator to inhibit transcription in E. coli. This inhibition can be relieved by adding lactose or isopropyl-β-D-thiogalactopyranoside (IPTG). lac repressor encoded by lacI
   6763..6793    -  promoter       lac promoter: promoter for the E. coli lac operon
   6808..6829    -  protein_bind   CAP binding site: CAP binding activates transcription in the presence of cAMP. E. coli catabolite activator protein
   6842..6934    -  CDS            lacI (fragment): lac repressor; lacI; The lac repressor binds to the lac operator to inhibit transcription in E. coli. This inhibition can be relieved by adding lactose or isopropyl-β-D-thiogalactopyranoside (IPTG).
   7117..7705    -  rep_origin     ori: high-copy-number ColE1/pMB1/pBR322/pUC origin of replication
   7876..8736    -  CDS            AmpR: β-lactamase; bla; confers resistance to ampicillin, carbenicillin, and related antibiotics
   8737..8841    -  promoter       AmpR promoter: bla
   8868..9296    +  rep_origin     f1 ori (sequence partly withheld): f1 bacteriophage origin of replication; arrow indicates direction of (+) strand synthesis
>Addgene plasmid #171241 | Flag-M4-AR-S81A | addgene full sequence | sequence record 389976 | Addgene NGS Result
CCATTCGCCATTCAGGCTGCGCAACTGTTGGGAAGGGCGATCGGTGCGGGCCTCTTCGCTATTACGCCAG
CTGGCGAAAGGGGGATGTGCTGCAAGGCGATTAAGTTGGGTAACGCCAGGGTTTTCCCAGTCACGACGTT
GTAAAACGACGGCCAGTGCCAAGCTGATCTATACATTGAATCAATATTGGCAATTAGCCATATTAGTCAT
TGGTTATATAGCATAAATCAATATTGGCTATTGGCCATTGCATACGTTGTATCTATATCATAATATGTAC
ATTTATATTGGCTCATGTCCAATATGACCGCCATGTTGACATTGATTATTGACTAGTTATTAATAGTAAT
CAATTACGGGGTCATTAGTTCATAGCCCATATATGGAGTTCCGCGTTACATAACTTACGGTAAATGGCCC
GCCTGGCTGACCGCCCAACGACCCCCGCCCATTGACGTCAATAATGACGTATGTTCCCATAGTAACGCCA
ATAGGGACTTTCCATTGACGTCAATGGGTGGAGTATTTACGGTAAACTGCCCACTTGGCAGTACATCAAG
TGTATCATATGCCAAGTCCGCCCCCTATTGACGTCAATGACGGTAAATGGCCCGCCTGGCATTATGCCCA
GTACATGACCTTACGGGACTTTCCTACTTGGCAGTACATCTACGTATTAGTCATCGCTATTACCATGGTG
ATGCGGTTTTGGCAGTACACCAATGGGCGTGGATAGCGGTTTGACTCACGGGGATTTCCAAGTCTCCACC
CCATTGACGTCAATGGGAGTTTGTTTTGGCACCAAAATCAACGGGACTTTCCAAAATGTCGTAATAACCC
CGCCCCGTTGACGCAAATGGGCGGTAGGCGTGTACGGTGGGAGGTCTATATAAGCAGAGCTCGTTTAGTG
AACCGTCAGAATTAACCATGGACTACAAAGACCATGACGGTGATTATAAAGATCATGACATCGATTACAA
GGATGACGATGACAAGCTTCCGCGGGGATCCATGGAAGTGCAGTTAGGGCTGGGAAGGGTCTACCCTCGG
CCGCCGTCCAAGACCTACCGAGGAGCTTTCCAGAATCTGTTCCAGAGCGTGCGCGAAGTGATCCAGAACC
CGGGCCCCAGGCACCCAGAGGCCGCGAGCGCAGCACCTCCCGGCGCCAGTTTGCTGCTGCTGCAGCAGCA
GCAGCAGCAGCAGCAGCAGCAGCAGCAGCAGCAGCAGCAGCAGCAGCAGCAGCAGCAAGAGACTGCCCCC
AGGCAGCAGCAGCAGCAGCAGGGTGAGGATGGTTCTCCCCAAGCCCATCGTAGAGGCCCCACAGGCTACC
TGGTCCTGGATGAGGAACAGCAACCTTCACAGCCGCAGTCGGCCCTGGAGTGCCACCCCGAGAGAGGTTG
CGTCCCAGAGCCTGGAGCCGCCGTGGCCGCCAGCAAGGGGCTGCCGCAGCAGCTGCCAGCACCTCCGGAC
GAGGATGACTCAGCTGCCCCATCCACGTTGTCCCTGCTGGGCCCCACTTTCCCCGGCTTAAGCAGCTGCT
CCGCTGACCTTAAAGACATCCTGAGCGAGGCCAGCACCATGCAACTCCTTCAGCAACAGCAGCAGGAAGC
AGTATCCGAAGGCAGCAGCAGCGGGAGAGCGAGGGAGGCCTCGGGGGCTCCCACTTCCTCCAAGGACAAT
TACTTAGGGGGCACTTCGACCATTTCTGACAACGCCAAGGAGTTGTGTAAGGCAGTGTCGGTGTCCATGG
GCCTGGGTGTGGAGGCGTTGGAGCATCTGAGTCCAGGGGAACAGCTTCGGGGGGATTGCATGTACGCCCC
ACTTTTGGGAGTTCCACCCGCTGTGCGTCCCACTCCTTGTGCCCCATTGGCCGAATGCAAAGGTTCTCTG
CTAGACGACAGCGCAGGCAAGAGCACTGAAGATACTGCTGAGTATTCCCCTTTCAAGGGAGGTTACACCA
AAGGGCTAGAAGGCGAGAGCCTAGGCTGCTCTGGCAGCGCTGCAGCAGGGAGCTCCGGGACACTTGAACT
GCCGTCTACCCTGTCTCTCTACAAGTCCGGAGCACTGGACGAGGCAGCTGCGTACCAGAGTCGCGACTAC
TACAACTTTCCACTGGCTCTGGCCGGACCGCCGCCCCCTCCGCCGCCTCCCCATCCCCACGCTCGCATCA
AGCTGGAGAACCCGCTGGACTACGGCAGCGCCTGGGCGGCTGCGGCGGCGCAGTGCCGCTATGGGGACCT
GGCGAGCCTGCATGGCGCGGGTGCAGCGGGACCCGGTTCTGGGTCACCCTCAGCCGCCGCTTCCTCATCC
TGGCACACTCTCTTCACAGCCGAAGAAGGCCAGTTGTATGGACCGTGTGGTGGTGGTGGGGGTGGTGGCG
GCGGCGGCGGCGGCGGCGGCGGCGGCGGCGGCGGCGGCGGCGGCGGCGAGGCGGGAGCTGTAGCCCCCTA
CGGCTACACTCGGCCCCCTCAGGGGCTGGCGGGCCAGGAAAGCGACTTCACCGCACCTGATGTGTGGTAC
CCTGGCGGCATGGTGAGCAGAGTGCCCTATCCCAGTCCCACTTGTGTCAAAAGCGAAATGGGCCCCTGGA
TGGATAGCTACTCCGGACCTTACGGGGACATGCGTTTGGAGACTGCCAGGGACCATGTTTTGCCCATTGA
CTATTACTTTCCACCCCAGAAGACCTGCCTGATCTGTGGAGATGAAGCTTCTGGGTGTCACTATGGAGCT
CTCACATGTGGAAGCTGCAAGGTCTTCTTCAAAAGAGCCGCTGAAGGGAAACAGAAGTACCTGTGCGCCA
GCAGAAATGATTGCACTATTGATAAATTCCGAAGGAAAAATTGTCCATCTTGTCGTCTTCGGAAATGTTA
TGAAGCAGGGATGACTCTGGGAGCCCGGAAGCTGAAGAAACTTGGTAATCTGAAACTACAGGAGGAAGGA
GAGGCTTCCAGCACCACCAGCCCCACTGAGGAGACAACCCAGAAGCTGACAGTGTCACACATTGAAGGCT
ATGAATGTCAGCCCATCTTTCTGAATGTCCTGGAAGCCATTGAGCCAGGTGTAGTGTGTGCTGGACACGA
CAACAACCAGCCCGACTCCTTTGCAGCCTTGCTCTCTAGCCTCAATGAACTGGGAGAGAGACAGCTTGTA
CACGTGGTCAAGTGGGCCAAGGCCTTGCCTGGCTTCCGCAACTTACACGTGGACGACCAGATGGCTGTCA
TTCAGTACTCCTGGATGGGGCTCATGGTGTTTGCCATGGGCTGGCGATCCTTCACCAATGTCAACTCCAG
GATGCTCTACTTCGCCCCTGATCTGGTTTTCAATGAGTACCGCATGCACAAGTCCCGGATGTACAGCCAG
TGTGTCCGAATGAGGCACCTCTCTCAAGAGTTTGGATGGCTCCAAATCACCCCCCAGGAATTCCTGTGCA
TGAAAGCACTGCTACTCTTCAGCATTATTCCAGTGGATGGGCTGAAAAATCAAAAATTCTTTGATGAACT
TCGAATGAACTACATCAAGGAACTCGATCGTATCATTGCATGCAAAAGAAAAAATCCCACATCCTGCTCA
AGACGCTTCTACCAGCTCACCAAGCTCCTGGACTCCGTGCAGCCTATTGCGAGAGAGCTGCATCAGTTCA
CTTTTGACCTGCTAATCAAGTCACACATGGTGAGCGTGGACTTTCCGGAAATGATGGCAGAGATCATCTC
TGTGCAAGTGCCCAAGATCCTTTCTGGGAAAGTCAAGCCCATCTATTTCCACACCCAGTGAAGCATTGGA
AACCCTATTTCCCCACCCCAGCTCATGCCCCCTTTCAGATGTCTTCTGCCTGTTATAACTCTGCACTACT
CCTCTGCAGTGCCTTGGGGAATTTCCTCTATTGATGTACAGTCTGTCATGAACATGTTCCTCAATTCTAT
TTGCTGGGCTTTTTTTTTCTCTTTCTCTCCTTTCTTTTTCTTCTTCCCTCCCTATCTAACCCTCCCATGG
CACCTTCAGACTTTGCTTCCCATTGTGGCTCCTATCTGTGTTTTGAATGGTGTTGTATGCCTTTATCCAG
CACAGTGGCGGCCGCGATTCCGGGTGGCATCCCTGTGACCCCTCCCCAGTGCCTCTCCTGGCCCTGGAAG
TTGCCACTCCAGTGCCCACCAGCCTTGTCCTAATAAAATTAAGTTGCATCATTTTGTCTGACTAGGTGTC
CTTCTATAATATTATGGGGTGGAGGGGGGTGGTATGGAGCAAGGGGCAAGTTGGGAAGACAACCTGTAGG
GCCTGCGGGGTCTATTGGGAACCAAGCTGGAGTGCAGTGGCACAATCTTGGCTCACTGCAATCTCCGCCT
CCTGGGTTCAAGCGATTCTCCTGCCTCAGCCTCCCGAGTTGTTGGGATTCCAGGCATGCATGACCAGGCT
CAGCTAATTTTTGTTTTTTTGGTAGAGACGGGGTTTCACCATATTGGCCAGGCTGGTCTCCAACTCCTAA
TCTCAGGTGATCTACCCACCTTGGCCTCCCAAATTGCTGGGATTACAGGCGTGAACCACTGCTCCCTTCC
CTGTCCTTCTGATTTTAAAATAACTATACCAGCAGGAGGACGTCCAGACACAGCATAGGCTACCTGGCCA
TGCCCAACCGGTGGGACATTTGAGTTGCTTGCTTGGCACTGTCCTCTCATGCGTTGGGTCCACTCAGTAG
ATGCCTGTTGAATTGGGTACGCGGCCAGCTTGGCTGTGGAATGTGTGTCAGTTAGGGTGTGGAAAGTCCC
CAGGCTCCCCAGCAGGCAGAAGTATGCAAAGCATGCATCTCAATTAGTCAGCAACCAGGTGTGGAAAGTC
CCCAGGCTCCCCAGCAGGCAGAAGTATGCAAAGCATGCATCTCAATTAGTCAGCAACCATAGTCCCGCCC
CTAACTCCGCCCATCCCGCCCCTAACTCCGCCCAGTTCCGCCCATTCTCCGCCCCATGGCTGACTAATTT
TTTTTATTTATGCAGAGGCCGAGGCCGCCTCGGCCTCTGAGCTATTCCAGAAGTAGTGAGGAGGCTTTTT
TGGAGGAATTGATCAGCTTGGGATCTGATCAAGAGACAGGATGAGGATCGTTTCGCATGATTGAACAAGA
TGGATTGCACGCAGGTTCTCCGGCCGCTTGGGTGGAGAGGCTATTCGGCTATGACTGGGCACAACAGACA
ATCGGCTGCTCTGATGCCGCCGTGTTCCGGCTGTCAGCGCAGGGGCGCCCGGTTCTTTTTGTCAAGACCG
ACCTGTCCGGTGCCCTGAATGAACTGCAGGACGAGGCAGCGCGGCTATCGTGGCTGGCCACGACGGGCGT
TCCTTGCGCAGCTGTGCTCGACGTTGTCACTGAAGCGGGAAGGGACTGGCTGCTATTGGGCGAAGTGCCG
GGGCAGGATCTCCTGTCATCTCACCTTGCTCCTGCCGAGAAAGTATCCATCATGGCTGATGCAATGCGGC
GGCTGCATACGCTTGATCCGGCTACCTGCCCATTCGACCACCAAGCGAAACATCGCATCGAGCGAGCACG
TACTCGGATGGAAGCCGGTCTTGTCGATCAGGATGATCTGGACGAAGAGCATCAGGGGCTCGCGCCAGCC
GAACTGTTCGCCAGGCTCAAGGCGCGCATGCCCGACGGCGAGGATCTCGTCGTGACCCATGGCGATGCCT
GCTTGCCGAATATCATGGTGGAAAATGGCCGCTTTTCTGGATTCATCGACTGTGGCCGGCTGGGTGTGGC
GGACCGCTATCAGGACATAGCGTTGGCTACCCGTGATATTGCTGAAGAGCTTGGCGGCGAATGGGCTGAC
CGCTTCCTCGTGCTTTACGGTATCGCCGCTCCCGATTCGCAGCGCATCGCCTTCTATCGCCTTCTTGACG
AGTTCTTCTGAGCGGGACTCTGGGGTTCGAAATGACCGACCAAGCGACGCCCAACCTGCCATCACGAGAT
TTCGATTCCACCGCCGCCTTCTATGAAAGGTTGGGCTTCGGAATCGTTTTCCGGGACGCCGGCTGGATGA
TCCTCCAGCGCGGGGATCTCATGCTGGAGTTCTTCGCCCACCTCGGGCTCGATCCCCTCGCGAGTTGGTT
CAGCTGCTGCCTGAGGCTGGACGACCTCGCGGAGTTCTACCGGCAGTGCAAATCCGTCGGCATCCAGGAA
ACCAGCAGCGGCTATCCGCGCATCCATGCCCCCGAACTGCAGGAGTGGGGAGGCACGATGGCCGCTTTGG
TCGACCCGGACGGGACGCTCCTGCGCCTGATACAGAACGAATTGCTTGCAGGCATCTCATGAGTGTGTCT
TCCCGTTTTCCGCCTGAGGTCACTGCGTGGATGGAGCGCTGGCGCCTGCTGCGCGACGGCGAGCTGCTCA
CCACCCACTCGCCAAGCTGGAACCGTAAAAAGGCCGCGTTGCTGGCGTTTTTCCATAGGCTCCGCCGATC
ATAATCAGCCATACCACATTTGTAGAGGTTTTACTTGCTTTAAAAAACCTCCCACACCTCCCCCTGAACC
TGAAACATAAAATGAATGCAATTGTTGTTGTTAACTTGTTTATTGCAGCTTATAATGGTTACAAATAAAG
CAATAGCATCACAAATTTCACAAATAAAGCATTTTTTTCACTGCATTCTAGTTGTGGTTTGTCCAAACTC
ATCAATGTATCTTATCATGTCTGGATCAATTCCCTATAGTGAGTCGTATTAAATTCGTAATCATGTCATA
GCTGTTTCCTGTGTGAAATTGTTATCCGCTCACAATTCCACACAACATACGAGCCGGAAGCATAAAGTGT
AAAGCCTGGGGTGCCTAATGAGTGAGCTAACTCACATTAATTGCGTTGCGCTCACTGCCCGCTTTCCAGT
CGGGAAACCTGTCGTGCCAGCTGCATTAATGAATCGGCCAACGCGCGGGGAGAGGCGGTTTGCGTATTGG
GCGCTCTTCCGCTTCCTCGCTCACTGACTCGCTGCGCTCGGTCGTTCGGCTGCGGCGAGCGGTATCAGCT
CACTCAAAGGCGGTAATACGGTTATCCACAGAATCAGGGGATAACGCAGGAAAGAACATGTGAGCAAAAG
GCCAGCAAAAGGCCAGGAACCGTAAAAAGGCCGCGTTGCTGGCGTTTTTCCATAGGCTCCGCCCCCCTGA
CGAGCATCACAAAAATCGACGCTCAAGTCAGAGGTGGCGAAACCCGACAGGACTATAAAGATACCAGGCG
TTTCCCCCTGGAAGCTCCCTCGTGCGCTCTCCTGTTCCGACCCTGCCGCTTACCGGATACCTGTCCGCCT
TTCTCCCTTCGGGAAGCGTGGCGCTTTCTCATAGCTCACGCTGTAGGTATCTCAGTTCGGTGTAGGTCGT
TCGCTCCAAGCTGGGCTGTGTGCACGAACCCCCCGTTCAGCCCGACCGCTGCGCCTTATCCGGTAACTAT
CGTCTTGAGTCCAACCCGGTAAGACACGACTTATCGCCACTGGCAGCAGCCACTGGTAACAGGATTAGCA
GAGCGAGGTATGTAGGCGGTGCTACAGAGTTCTTGAAGTGGTGGCCTAACTACGGCTACACTAGAAGAAC
AGTATTTGGTATCTGCGCTCTGCTGAAGCCAGTTACCTTCGGAAAAAGAGTTGGTAGCTCTTGATCCGGC
AAACAAACCACCGCTGGTAGCGGTGGTTTTTTTGTTTGCAAGCAGCAGATTACGCGCAGAAAAAAAGGAT
CTCAAGAAGATCCTTTGATCTTTTCTACGGGGTCTGACGCTCAGTGGAACGAAAACTCACGTTAAGGGAT
TTTGGTCATGAGATTATCAAAAAGGATCTTCACCTAGATCCTTTTAAATTAAAAATGAAGTTTTAAATCA
ATCTAAAGTATATATGAGTAAACTTGGTCTGACAGTTACCAATGCTTAATCAGTGAGGCACCTATCTCAG
CGATCTGTCTATTTCGTTCATCCATAGTTGCCTGACTCCCCGTCGTGTAGATAACTACGATACGGGAGGG
CTTACCATCTGGCCCCAGTGCTGCAATGATACCGCGAGACCCACGCTCACCGGCTCCAGATTTATCAGCA
ATAAACCAGCCAGCCGGAAGGGCCGAGCGCAGAAGTGGTCCTGCAACTTTATCCGCCTCCATCCAGTCTA
TTAATTGTTGCCGGGAAGCTAGAGTAAGTAGTTCGCCAGTTAATAGTTTGCGCAACGTTGTTGCCATTGC
TACAGGCATCGTGGTGTCACGCTCGTCGTTTGGTATGGCTTCATTCAGCTCCGGTTCCCAACGATCAAGG
CGAGTTACATGATCCCCCATGTTGTGCAAAAAAGCGGTTAGCTCCTTCGGTCCTCCGATCGTTGTCAGAA
GTAAGTTGGCCGCAGTGTTATCACTCATGGTTATGGCAGCACTGCATAATTCTCTTACTGTCATGCCATC
CGTAAGATGCTTTTCTGTGACTGGTGAGTACTCAACCAAGTCATTCTGAGAATAGTGTATGCGGCGACCG
AGTTGCTCTTGCCCGGCGTCAATACGGGATAATACCGCGCCACATAGCAGAACTTTAAAAGTGCTCATCA
TTGGAAAACGTTCTTCGGGGCGAAAACTCTCAAGGATCTTACCGCTGTTGAGATCCAGTTCGATGTAACC
CACTCGTGCACCCAACTGATCTTCAGCATCTTTTACTTTCACCAGCGTTTCTGGGTGAGCAAAAACAGGA
AGGCAAAATGCCGCAAAAAAGGGAATAAGGGCGACACGGAAATGTTGAATACTCATACTCTTCCTTTTTC
AATATTATTGAAGCATTTATCAGGGTTATTGTCTCATGAGCGGATACATATTTGAATGTATTTAGAAAAA
TAAACAAATAGGGGTTCCGCGCACATTTCCCCGAAAAGTGCCACCTG
[124 nt withheld, positions 8868-8991]
C
[91 nt withheld, positions 8993-9083]
A
[49 nt withheld, positions 9085-9133]
CCTTTGACGTTGGAGTCCACGTTCTTT
[37 nt withheld, positions 9161-9197]
ACCCTATCTCGGTCTATTCTTTTGATTTATAAGGGATTTTGCCGATTTCGGCCTATTGGTTAAAAAATGA
GCTGATTTAACAAAAATTTAACGCGAATTTTAACAAAATATTAACGCTTACAATTT
